>Addgene plasmid #227118 | pGL4_10xUAS-CMVmin-BC0405-luc2 | addgene full sequence | sequence record 452574 | Addgene NGS Result
GGCCTAACTGGCCGGTACCTGAGCTCGCTAGCCTCGAGGATATCAAACAAGTTTGTACAAAAAAGCAGGC
TCCCTAACTGGCCGGTACCGAGTTTCTAGACGGAGTACTGTCCTCCGAGCGGAGTACTGTCCTCCGACTC
GAGCGGAGTACTGTCCTCCGATCGGAGTACTGTCCTCCGCGAATTCCGGAGTACTGTCCTCCGAAGACGC
TAGTGCCGGTACCGAGTTTCTAGACGGAGTACTGTCCTCCGAGCGGAGTACTGTCCTCCGACTCGAGCGG
AGTACTGTCCTCCGATCGGAGTACTGTCCTCCGCGAATTCCGGAGTACTGTCCTCCGAAGACGCTAGCGG
GGGGCTACAACTTTTCTATACAAAGTTGCGGTACCCGGGTCGAGTAGGCGTGTACGGTGGGAGGCCTATA
TAAGCAGAGCTCGTTTAGTGAACCGTCAGATCGCCTGGAGACGCCATCCACGCTGTTTTGACCTCCATAG
AAGACACCGGGACCGATCCAGCCCAACTTTGTATAATAAAGTTGAGCTAGTTGCTAAGTCTGCCGAGTAG
AATTAACCCTCACTAAAGGGTAGGTGACACTATCTTTTCTAATCAATCACTTTAGTGGGTGTCTTTTCTA
TACTTTACTACTCCTATAGTGAGTCGTATTAGTAGACGCGAGTCAATGCATGTACGACAGCTTTCTTGTA
CAAAGTGGTTCGATATCAAGATCTGGCCTCGGCGGCCAAGCTTGGCAATCCGGTACTGTTGGTAAAGCCA
CCATGGAAGATGCCAAAAACATTAAGAAGGGCCCAGCGCCATTCTACCCACTCGAAGACGGGACCGCCGG
CGAGCAGCTGCACAAAGCCATGAAGCGCTACGCCCTGGTGCCCGGCACCATCGCCTTTACCGACGCACAT
ATCGAGGTGGACATTACCTACGCCGAGTACTTCGAGATGAGCGTTCGGCTGGCAGAAGCTATGAAGCGCT
ATGGGCTGAATACAAACCATCGGATCGTGGTGTGCAGCGAGAATAGCTTGCAGTTCTTCATGCCCGTGTT
GGGTGCCCTGTTCATCGGTGTGGCTGTGGCCCCAGCTAACGACATCTACAACGAGCGCGAGCTGCTGAAC
AGCATGGGCATCAGCCAGCCCACCGTCGTATTCGTGAGCAAGAAAGGGCTGCAAAAGATCCTCAACGTGC
AAAAGAAGCTACCGATCATACAAAAGATCATCATCATGGATAGCAAGACCGACTACCAGGGCTTCCAAAG
CATGTACACCTTCGTGACTTCCCATTTGCCACCCGGCTTCAACGAGTACGACTTCGTGCCCGAGAGCTTC
GACCGGGACAAAACCATCGCCCTGATCATGAACAGTAGTGGCAGTACCGGATTGCCCAAGGGCGTAGCCC
TACCGCACCGCACCGCTTGTGTCCGATTCAGTCATGCCCGCGACCCCATCTTCGGCAACCAGATCATCCC
CGACACCGCTATCCTCAGCGTGGTGCCATTTCACCACGGCTTCGGCATGTTCACCACGCTGGGCTACTTG
ATCTGCGGCTTTCGGGTCGTGCTCATGTACCGCTTCGAGGAGGAGCTATTCTTGCGCAGCTTGCAAGACT
ATAAGATTCAATCTGCCCTGCTGGTGCCCACACTATTTAGCTTCTTCGCTAAGAGCACTCTCATCGACAA
GTACGACCTAAGCAACTTGCACGAGATCGCCAGCGGCGGGGCGCCGCTCAGCAAGGAGGTAGGTGAGGCC
GTGGCCAAACGCTTCCACCTACCAGGCATCCGCCAGGGCTACGGCCTGACAGAAACAACCAGCGCCATTC
TGATCACCCCCGAAGGGGACGACAAGCCTGGCGCAGTAGGCAAGGTGGTGCCCTTCTTCGAGGCTAAGGT
GGTGGACTTGGACACCGGTAAGACACTGGGTGTGAACCAGCGCGGCGAGCTGTGCGTCCGTGGCCCCATG
ATCATGAGCGGCTACGTTAACAACCCCGAGGCTACAAACGCTCTCATCGACAAGGACGGCTGGCTGCACA
GCGGCGACATCGCCTACTGGGACGAGGACGAGCACTTCTTCATCGTGGACCGGCTGAAGAGCCTGATCAA
ATACAAGGGCTACCAGGTAGCCCCAGCCGAACTGGAGAGCATCCTGCTGCAACACCCCAACATCTTCGAC
GCCGGGGTCGCCGGCCTGCCCGACGACGATGCCGGCGAGCTGCCCGCCGCAGTCGTCGTGCTGGAACACG
GTAAAACCATGACCGAGAAGGAGATCGTGGACTATGTGGCCAGCCAGGTTACAACCGCCAAGAAGCTGCG
CGGTGGTGTTGTGTTCGTGGACGAGGTGCCTAAAGGACTGACCGGCAAGTTGGACGCCCGCAAGATCCGC
GAGATTCTCATTAAGGCCAAGAAGGGCGGCAAGATCGCCGTGTAATCTGCTTGCAAGAACTGGTTCAGTA
GCTTAAGCCACTTTGTGATCCACCTTAACAGCCACGGCTTCCCTCCCGAGGTGGAGGAGCAGGCCGCCGG
CACCCTGCCCATGAGCTGCGCCCAGGAGAGCGGCATGGATAGACACCCTGCTGCTTGCGCCAGCGCCAGG
ATCAACGTCTAACTGCAGTCTAGAGTCGGGGCGGCCGGCCGCTTCGAGCAGACATGATAAGATACATTGA
TGAGTTTGGACAAACCACAACTAGAATGCAGTGAAAAAAATGCTTTATTTGTGAAATTTGTGATGCTATT
GCTTTATTTGTAACCATTATAAGCTGCAATAAACAAGTTAACAACAACAATTGCATTCATTTTATGTTTC
AGGTTCAGGGGGAGGTGTGGGAGGTTTTTTAAAGCAAGTAAAACCTCTACAAATGTGGTAAAATCGATAA
GGATCCGTTTGCGTATTGGGCGCTCTTCCGCTGATCTGCGCAGCACCATGGCCTGAAATAACCTCTGAAA
GAGGAACTTGGTTAGCTACCTTCTGAGGCGGAAAGAACCAGCTGTGGAATGTGTGTCAGTTAGGGTGTGG
AAAGTCCCCAGGCTCCCCAGCAGGCAGAAGTATGCAAAGCATGCATCTCAATTAGTCAGCAACCAGGTGT
GGAAAGTCCCCAGGCTCCCCAGCAGGCAGAAGTATGCAAAGCATGCATCTCAATTAGTCAGCAACCATAG
TCCCGCCCCTAACTCCGCCCATCCCGCCCCTAACTCCGCCCAGTTCCGCCCATTCTCCGCCCCATGGCTG
ACTAATTTTTTTTATTTATGCAGAGGCCGAGGCCGCCTCTGCCTCTGAGCTATTCCAGAAGTAGTGAGGA
GGCTTTTTTGGAGGCCTAGGCTTTTGCAAAAAGCTCGATTCTTCTGACACTAGCGCCACCATGAAGAAGC
CCGAACTCACCGCTACCAGCGTTGAAAAATTTCTCATCGAGAAGTTCGACAGTGTGAGCGACCTGATGCA
GTTGTCGGAGGGCGAAGAGAGCCGAGCCTTCAGCTTCGATGTCGGCGGACGCGGCTATGTACTGCGGGTG
AATAGCTGCGCTGATGGCTTCTACAAAGACCGCTACGTGTACCGCCACTTCGCCAGCGCTGCACTACCCA
TCCCCGAAGTGTTGGACATCGGCGAGTTCAGCGAGAGCCTGACATACTGCATCAGTAGACGCGCCCAAGG
CGTTACTCTCCAAGACCTCCCCGAAACAGAGCTGCCTGCTGTGTTACAGCCTGTCGCCGAAGCTATGGAT
GCTATTGCCGCCGCCGACCTCAGTCAAACCAGCGGCTTCGGCCCATTCGGGCCCCAAGGCATCGGCCAGT
ACACAACCTGGCGGGATTTCATTTGCGCCATTGCTGATCCCCATGTCTACCACTGGCAGACCGTGATGGA
CGACACCGTGTCCGCCAGCGTAGCTCAAGCCCTGGACGAACTGATGCTGTGGGCCGAAGACTGTCCCGAG
GTGCGCCACCTCGTCCATGCCGACTTCGGCAGCAACAACGTCCTGACCGACAACGGCCGCATCACCGCCG
TAATCGACTGGTCCGAAGCTATGTTCGGGGACAGTCAGTACGAGGTGGCCAACATCTTCTTCTGGCGGCC
CTGGCTGGCTTGCATGGAGCAGCAGACTCGCTACTTCGAGCGCCGGCATCCCGAGCTGGCCGGCAGCCCT
CGTCTGCGAGCCTACATGCTGCGCATCGGCCTGGATCAGCTCTACCAGAGCCTCGTGGACGGCAACTTCG
ACGATGCTGCCTGGGCTCAAGGCCGCTGCGATGCCATCGTCCGCAGCGGGGCCGGCACCGTCGGTCGCAC
ACAAATCGCTCGCCGGAGCGCAGCCGTATGGACCGACGGCTGCGTCGAGGTGCTGGCCGACAGCGGCAAC
CGCCGGCCCAGTACACGACCGCGCGCTAAGGAGGTAGGTCGAGTTTAAACTCTAGAACCGGTCATGGCCG
CAATAAAATATCTTTATTTTCATTACATCTGTGTGTTGGTTTTTTGTGTGTTCGAACTAGATGCTGTCGA
CCGATGCCCTTGAGAGCCTTCAACCCAGTCAGCTCCTTCCGGTGGGCGCGGGGCATGACTATCGTCGCCG
CACTTATGACTGTCTTCTTTATCATGCAACTCGTAGGACAGGTGCCGGCAGCGCTCTTCCGCTTCCTCGC
TCACTGACTCGCTGCGCTCGGTCGTTCGGCTGCGGCGAGCGGTATCAGCTCACTCAAAGGCGGTAATACG
GTTATCCACAGAATCAGGGGATAACGCAGGAAAGAACATGTGAGCAAAAGGCCAGCAAAAGGCCAGGAAC
CGTAAAAAGGCCGCGTTGCTGGCGTTTTTCCATAGGCTCCGCCCCCCTGACGAGCATCACAAAAATCGAC
GCTCAAGTCAGAGGTGGCGAAACCCGACAGGACTATAAAGATACCAGGCGTTTCCCCCTGGAAGCTCCCT
CGTGCGCTCTCCTGTTCCGACCCTGCCGCTTACCGGATACCTGTCCGCCTTTCTCCCTTCGGGAAGCGTG
GCGCTTTCTCATAGCTCACGCTGTAGGTATCTCAGTTCGGTGTAGGTCGTTCGCTCCAAGCTGGGCTGTG
TGCACGAACCCCCCGTTCAGCCCGACCGCTGCGCCTTATCCGGTAACTATCGTCTTGAGTCCAACCCGGT
AAGACACGACTTATCGCCACTGGCAGCAGCCACTGGTAACAGGATTAGCAGAGCGAGGTATGTAGGCGGT
GCTACAGAGTTCTTGAAGTGGTGGCCTAACTACGGCTACACTAGAAGAACAGTATTTGGTATCTGCGCTC
TGCTGAAGCCAGTTACCTTCGGAAAAAGAGTTGGTAGCTCTTGATCCGGCAAACAAACCACCGCTGGTAG
CGGTGGTTTTTTTGTTTGCAAGCAGCAGATTACGCGCAGAAAAAAAGGATCTCAAGAAGATCCTTTGATC
TTTTCTACGGGGTCTGACGCTCAGTGGAACGAAAACTCACGTTAAGGGATTTTGGTCATGAGATTATCAA
AAAGGATCTTCACCTAGATCCTTTTAAATTAAAAATGAAGTTTTAAATCAATCTAAAGTATATATGAGTA
AACTTGGTCTGACAGCGGCCGCAAATGCTAAACCACTGCAGTGGTTACCAGTGCTTGATCAGTGAGGCAC
CGATCTCAGCGATCTGCCTATTTCGTTCGTCCATAGTGGCCTGACTCCCCGTCGTGTAGATCACTACGAT
TCGTGAGGGCTTACCATCAGGCCCCAGCGCAGCAATGATGCCGCGAGAGCCGCGTTCACCGGCCCCCGAT
TTGTCAGCAATGAACCAGCCAGCAGGGAGGGCCGAGCGAAGAAGTGGTCCTGCTACTTTGTCCGCCTCCA
TCCAGTCTATGAGCTGCTGTCGTGATGCTAGAGTAAGAAGTTCGCCAGTGAGTAGTTTCCGAAGAGTTGT
GGCCATTGCTACTGGCATCGTGGTATCACGCTCGTCGTTCGGTATGGCTTCGTTCAACTCTGGTTCCCAG
CGGTCAAGCCGGGTCACATGATCACCCATATTATGAAGAAATGCAGTCAGCTCCTTAGGGCCTCCGATCG
TTGTCAGAAGTAAGTTGGCCGCGGTGTTGTCGCTCATGGTAATGGCAGCACTACACAATTCTCTTACCGT
CATGCCATCCGTAAGATGCTTTTCCGTGACCGGCGAGTACTCAACCAAGTCGTTTTGTGAGTAGTGTATA
CGGCGACCAAGCTGCTCTTGCCCGGCGTCTATACGGGACAACACCGCGCCACATAGCAGTACTTTGAAAG
TGCTCATCATCGGGAATCGTTCTTCGGGGCGGAAAGACTCAAGGATCTTGCCGCTATTGAGATCCAGTTC
GATATAGCCCACTCTTGCACCCAGTTGATCTTCAGCATCTTTTACTTTCACCAGCGTTTCGGGGTGTGCA
AAAACAGGCAAGCAAAATGCCGCAAAGAAGGGAATGAGTGCGACACGAAAATGTTGGATGCTCATACTCG
TCCTTTTTCAATATTATTGAAGCATTTATCAGGGTTACTAGTACGTCTCTCAAGGATAAGTAAGTAATAT
TAAGGTACGGGAGGTATTGGACAGGCCGCAATAAAATATCTTTATTTTCATTACATCTGTGTGTTGGTTT
TTTGTGTGAATCGATAGTACTAACATACGCTCTCCATCAAAACAAAACGAAACAAAACAAACTAGCAAAA
TAGGCTGTCCCCAGTGCAAGTGCAGGTGCCAGAACATTTCTCT
Features (pLannotate 1.2.2; 25 found; start..end, strand, type, name):
     47..71      +  protein_bind   attB1: mutant version of attB; recombination site for the Gateway® BP reaction BP Clonase™
    101..119     +  protein_bind   5X UAS (fragment): five tandem copies of the "ScaI site" 17-mer CGGAGTACTGTCCTCCG, an upstream activating sequence (UAS) that efficiently binds yeast Gal4 (Webster et al., 1988; Pfeiffer et al., 2010) GAL4
    187..204     +  protein_bind   5X UAS (fragment): five tandem copies of the "ScaI site" 17-mer CGGAGTACTGTCCTCCG, an upstream activating sequence (UAS) that efficiently binds yeast Gal4 (Webster et al., 1988; Pfeiffer et al., 2010) GAL4
    235..253     +  protein_bind   5X UAS (fragment): five tandem copies of the "ScaI site" 17-mer CGGAGTACTGTCCTCCG, an upstream activating sequence (UAS) that efficiently binds yeast Gal4 (Webster et al., 1988; Pfeiffer et al., 2010) GAL4
    321..338     +  protein_bind   5X UAS (fragment): five tandem copies of the "ScaI site" 17-mer CGGAGTACTGTCCTCCG, an upstream activating sequence (UAS) that efficiently binds yeast Gal4 (Webster et al., 1988; Pfeiffer et al., 2010) GAL4
    358..378     -  protein_bind   attB4: mutant version of attB; core recombination site for the Gateway® BP reaction BP Clonase™
    394..431     +  promoter       minimal CMV promoter: human cytomegalovirus (CMV) immediate early promoter
    514..534     +  protein_bind   attB3: mutant version of attB; core recombination site for the Gateway® BP reaction BP Clonase™
    561..579     +  promoter       T3 promoter: promoter for bacteriophage T3 RNA polymerase
    643..661     -  promoter       T7 promoter: promoter for bacteriophage T7 RNA polymerase
    688..708     -  protein_bind   attB2: mutant version of attB; core recombination site for the Gateway® BP reaction BP Clonase™
    773..2425    +  CDS            luciferase: firefly luciferase synthetic luc2 version of the luciferase gene
   2429..2476    +  CDS            hCL1: non-ORF yeast peptide conferring ubiquitin-dependent degradation human codon-optimized
   2483..2599    +  CDS            hPEST: PEST degradation sequence from mouse ornithine decarboxylase human codon-optimized
   2648..2769    -  polyA_signal   SV40 poly(A) signal: SV40 polyadenylation signal
   2795..2926    -  CDS            LT_SV40 (fragment): Experimental evidence at protein level: Swiss-Prot protein existence level 1. Isoform 17kT antigen targets host RBL2 for degradation and promotes cell proliferation. Transactivates host cyclin A promoter through its J domain. From Simian virus 40 (SV40).
   2963..3320    +  promoter       SV40 promoter: SV40 enhancer and early promoter
   3351..4388    +  CDS            HygR: hygromycin B phosphotransferase confers resistance to hygromycin
   4412..4460    +  polyA_signal   poly(A) signal: synthetic polyadenylation signal
   4476..4607    +  CDS            TcR (fragment): tetracycline efflux protein; tet; confers resistance to tetracycline
   4787..5375    -  rep_origin     ori: high-copy-number ColE1/pMB1/pBR322/pUC origin of replication
   5575..6435    -  CDS            AmpR: β-lactamase confers resistance to ampicillin, carbenicillin, and related antibiotics
   6436..6477    -  promoter       AmpR promoter (fragment): bla
   6540..6588    +  polyA_signal   poly(A) signal: synthetic polyadenylation signal
   6602..6693    +  misc_feature   pause site: RNA polymerase II transcriptional pause signal from the human α2 globin gene
