[The description below was written by a language model from this plasmid's Addgene catalogue record and pLannotate feature annotations shown in this document.]
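Description:
pGL4_10xUAS-CMVmin-BC0405-luc2 is a mammalian reporter plasmid of about 6.7 kb built on the pGL4 luciferase backbone. It serves as a barcoded GAL4/UAS sensor for split TEV protease assays. It is propagated in E. coli at high copy from a ColE1/pUC-type origin under ampicillin selection (AmpR). The backbone also carries a hygromycin phosphotransferase cassette, driven by the SV40 enhancer/early promoter and ended by a synthetic poly(A) signal, which would allow selection of stably transfected mammalian cells. A synthetic poly(A) signal and an RNA polymerase II pause site lie upstream of the sensor region, a standard pGL4 arrangement that limits read-through transcription from the backbone into the reporter.

The synthetic sensor cassette was assembled by Gateway recombination, and attB1, attB4, attB3 and attB2 sites separate its modules. The first module is a cluster of ten GAL4-binding UAS elements according to the record, although the annotation detects only four UAS fragments. A minimal CMV promoter follows, with little basal activity unless a GAL4-domain transactivator binds upstream. Next is a short segment flanked by T3 and T7 promoter sequences, which presumably holds the unique barcode BC0405, although the barcode itself is not annotated. Downstream is the synthetic firefly luciferase luc2, fused to hCL1 and hPEST degradation sequences that shorten reporter half-life and sharpen its temporal response, and terminated by an SV40 poly(A) signal.

In split TEV assays, a protein interaction or receptor activation event reconstitutes the protease, which typically releases a tethered GAL4-based transcription factor that then activates this sensor. The output can be read as luminescence or as transcribed barcode RNA. The barcode readout lets many such sensors be pooled and quantified together for multiplexed profiling of drug activity across cellular targets and pathways.
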