Addgene plasmid #227118: pGL4_10xUAS-CMVmin-BC0405-luc2
Purpose: Barcoded assay, UAS sensor for split TEV assays; barcode BC0405
Depositing lab: Michael Wehr. Depositing organization: Systasy Bioscience GmbH. Publication: Polypharmacological profiling across protein target families and cellular pathways using the multiplexed cell-based assay platform safetyProfiler reveals efficacy, potency and side effects of drugs. Popovic L, Brankatschk B, Palladino G, Rossner MJ, Wehr MC. Biomed Pharmacother. 2024 Nov;180:117523. doi: 10.1016/j.biopha.2024.117523. Epub 2024 Oct 14. PubMed 39405910.
Backbone
  Vector backbone: pGL4
  Vector type: Mammalian Expression
Growth in bacteria
  Bacterial resistance: Ampicillin, 100 μg/mL
  Growth temperature: 37°C
  Growth strain: DH5alpha
  Copy number: High Copy
Gene/Insert
  Gene/Insert name: 10x clustered UAS element linked to CMV minimal promoter driving barcode 0405 and a luciferase reporter gene
  Species: Synthetic
  Cloning method: Gateway Cloning
Terms and licenses: Academic/Nonprofit Terms; Industry Terms: Not Available to Industry
How to cite: pGL4_10xUAS-CMVmin-BC0405-luc2 was a gift from Michael Wehr (Addgene plasmid # 227118 ; http://n2t.net/addgene:227118 ; RRID:Addgene_227118)
